>Addgene plasmid #185763 | SFFV-AID-NTERM-GFP | addgene full sequence | sequence record 372501 | Addgene NGS Result
GCGCCCAATACGCAAACCGCCTCTCCCCGCGCGTTGGCCGATTCATTAATGCAGCTGGCACGACAGGTTT
CCCGACTGGAAAGCGGGCAGTGAGCGCAACGCAATTAATGTGAGTTAGCTCACTCATTAGGCACCCCAGG
CTTTACACTTTATGCTTCCGGCTCGTATGTTGTGTGGAATTGTGAGCGGATAACAATTTCACACAGGAAA
CAGCTATGACCATGATTACGCCAAGCGCGCAATTAACCCTCACTAAAGGGAACAAAAGCTGGAGCTGCAA
GCTTAATGTAGTCTTATGCAATACTCTTGTAGTCTTGCAACATGGTAACGATGAGTTAGCAACATGCCTT
ACAAGGAGAGAAAAAGCACCGTGCATGCCGATTGGTGGAAGTAAGGTGGTACGATCGTGCCTTATTAGGA
AGGCAACAGACGGGTCTGACATGGATTGGACGAACCACTGAATTGCCGCATTGCAGAGATATTGTATTTA
AGTGCCTAGCTCGATACATAAACGGGTCTCTCTGGTTAGACCAGATCTGAGCCTGGGAGCTCTCTGGCTA
ACTAGGGAACCCACTGCTTAAGCCTCAATAAAGCTTGCCTTGAGTGCTTCAAGTAGTGTGTGCCCGTCTG
TTGTGTGACTCTGGTAACTAGAGATCCCTCAGACCCTTTTAGTCAGTGTGGAAAATCTCTAGCAGTGGCG
CCCGAACAGGGACTTGAAAGCGAAAGGGAAACCAGAGGAGCTCTCTCGACGCAGGACTCGGCTTGCTGAA
GCGCGCACGGCAAGAGGCGAGGGGCGGCGACTGGTGAGTACGCCAAAAATTTTGACTAGCGGAGGCTAGA
AGGAGAGAGATGGGTGCGAGAGCGTCAGTATTAAGCGGGGGAGAATTAGATCGCGATGGGAAAAAATTCG
GTTAAGGCCAGGGGGAAAGAAAAAATATAAATTAAAACATATAGTATGGGCAAGCAGGGAGCTAGAACGA
TTCGCAGTTAATCCTGGCCTGTTAGAAACATCAGAAGGCTGTAGACAAATACTGGGACAGCTACAACCAT
CCCTTCAGACAGGATCAGAAGAACTTAGATCATTATATAATACAGTAGCAACCCTCTATTGTGTGCATCA
AAGGATAGAGATAAAAGACACCAAGGAAGCTTTAGACAAGATAGAGGAAGAGCAAAACAAAAGTAAGACC
ACCGCACAGCAAGCGGCCGCTGATCTTCAGACCTGGAGGAGGAGATATGAGGGACAATTGGAGAAGTGAA
TTATATAAATATAAAGTAGTAAAAATTGAACCATTAGGAGTAGCACCCACCAAGGCAAAGAGAAGAGTGG
TGCAGAGAGAAAAAAGAGCAGTGGGAATAGGAGCTTTGTTCCTTGGGTTCTTGGGAGCAGCAGGAAGCAC
TATGGGCGCAGCGTCAATGACGCTGACGGTACAGGCCAGACAATTATTGTCTGGTATAGTGCAGCAGCAG
AACAATTTGCTGAGGGCTATTGAGGCGCAACAGCATCTGTTGCAACTCACAGTCTGGGGCATCAAGCAGC
TCCAGGCAAGAATCCTGGCTGTGGAAAGATACCTAAAGGATCAACAGCTCCTGGGGATTTGGGGTTGCTC
TGGAAAACTCATTTGCACCACTGCTGTGCCTTGGAATGCTAGTTGGAGTAATAAATCTCTGGAACAGATT
TGGAATCACACGACCTGGATGGAGTGGGACAGAGAAATTAACAATTACACAAGCTTAATACACTCCTTAA
TTGAAGAATCGCAAAACCAGCAAGAAAAGAATGAACAAGAATTATTGGAATTAGATAAATGGGCAAGTTT
GTGGAATTGGTTTAACATAACAAATTGGCTGTGGTATATAAAATTATTCATAATGATAGTAGGAGGCTTG
GTAGGTTTAAGAATAGTTTTTGCTGTACTTTCTATAGTGAATAGAGTTAGGCAGGGATATTCACCATTAT
CGTTTCAGACCCACCTCCCAACCCCGAGGGGACCCTATTCCAGCACATATGAGCTAGCTGCAGTAACGCC
ATTTTGCAAGGCATGGAAAAATACCAAACCAAGAATAGAGAAGTTCAGATCAAGGGCGGGTACATGAAAA
TAGCTAACGTTGGGCCAAACAGGATATCTGCGGTGAGCAGTTTCGGCCCCGGCCCGGGGCCAAGAACAGA
TGGTCACCGCAGTTTCGGCCCCGGCCCGAGGCCAAGAACAGATGGTCCCCAGATATGGCCCAACCCTCAG
CAGTTTCTTAAGACCCATCAGATGTTTCCAGGCTCCCCCAAGGACCTGAAATGACCCTGCGCCTTATTTG
AATTAACCAATCAGCCTGCTTCTCGCTTCTGTTCGCGCGCTTCTGCTTCCCGAGCTCTATAAAAGAGCTC
ACAACCCCTCACTCGGCGCGCCAGTCCTCCGACAGACTGAGTCGGCCGGTCGAATCAAGCTTATCGATAC
CGTCGACTCCGGAATAGCCACCATAGCCACCGCCACCATGACCGAGTACAAGCCAACTGTCCGCTTGGCA
ACCCGCGACGATGTGCCCAGGGCCGTCCGCACGCTGGCTGCTGCCTTCGCCGACTACCCAGCCACCCGCC
ACACCGTGGACCCGGACCGCCACATCGAGCGCGTCACCGAGCTGCAGGAGCTCTTCCTCACCCGAGTTGG
CCTTGACATTGGCAAGGTCTGGGTGGCGGACGACGGTGCTGCCGTGGCCGTCTGGACCACCCCCGAGTCG
GTCGAGGCTGGCGCCGTGTTCGCCGAGATCGGGCCGCGCATGGCCGAGCTTTCGGGCTCCCGGTTGGCTG
CCCAACAGCAGATGGAGGGGCTGTTGGCACCCCACCGCCCCAAGGAGCCGGCCTGGTTCCTGGCCACAGT
TGGTGTCTCTCCCGACCACCAGGGCAAGGGCCTGGGCAGCGCCGTGGTGCTGCCTGGGGTCGAGGCTGCC
GAGCGCGCTGGCGTCCCTGCCTTCCTGGAGACCTCTGCCCCTCGCAACTTGCCCTTCTACGAGCGCCTGG
GCTTCACCGTCACCGCGGACGTCGAGGTGCCCGAGGGGCCGCGCACCTGGTGCATGACCCGCAAGCCTGG
GGCAGGCTCCGGAGCCACCAACTTTTCCCTGCTGAAGCAGGCTGGCGACGTCGAGGAGAACCCTGGCCCT
GGTAAGCCTATCCCTAACCCTCTCCTCGGTCTCGATTCTACGAAGGAGAAGAGTGCTTGTCCTAAAGATC
CAGCCAAACCTCCGGCCAAGGCACAAGTTGTGGGATGGCCACCGGTGAGATCATACCGGAAGAACGTGAT
GGTTTCCTGCCAAAAATCAAGCGGTGGCCCGGAGGCGGCGGCGTTCGTGAAGGTATCAATGGACGGAGCA
CCGTACTTGAGGAAAATCGATTTGAGGATGTATAAAGCTGAAGCTGCTGCAAAGGAAGCTGCAGCTAAGG
AGGCTGCAGCTAAGGCTGGATCCGTCAGTAAAGGGGAAGAATTGTTTACGGGTGTTGTTCCGATACTTGT
TGAATTGGATGGGGATGTGAATGGTCATAAATTTTCCGTTAGTGGTGAAGGGGAAGGTGACGCTACTTAT
GGTAAATTGACATTGAAATTTATTTGTACTACAGGAAAACTTCCAGTCCCATGGCCGACTTTGGTAACGA
CTCTTACATATGGAGTCCAATGTTTTAGTAGGTATCCAGATCACATGAAACAACATGATTTCTTTAAATC
AGCAATGCCTGAGGGATATGTTCAAGAACGAACAATATTCTTTAAAGATGATGGGAACTATAAGACAAGG
GCAGAAGTCAAATTTGAAGGTGATACACTCGTTAATCGGATTGAACTGAAAGGGATAGATTTTAAGGAAG
ATGGGAATATTCTTGGGCACAAACTTGAATATAATTATAATTCCCATAATGTATACATAATGGCTGACAA
GCAGAAGAATGGAATTAAAGTCAATTTTAAAATAAGGCATAATATAGAAGATGGGAGTGTCCAATTGGCT
GATCATTACCAACAAAATACACCTATTGGGGATGGTCCTGTCCTCTTGCCTGATAATCATTATCTTTCTA
CACAATCTGCTCTCTCAAAGGACCCTAATGAAAAGCGCGACCATATGGTGTTGTTGGAATTTGTCACTGC
TGCAGGCATTACCCTGGGAATGGATGAACTCTATAAATGAGAATTCTAGGTACAAGTAAACTAGTAAGCT
TGGCGTAACTAGATCTTGAGACAAATGGCAGTATTCATCCACAATTTTAAAAGAAAAGGGGGGATTGGGG
GGTACAGTGCAGGGGAAAGAATAGTAGACATAATAGCAACAGACATACAAACTAAAGAATTACAAAAACA
AATTACAAAAATTCAAAATTTTCGGGTTTATTACAGGGACAGCAGAGATCCACTTTGGGCTCGAGCTTGG
TTCATTCTCAAGCCTACGCGTTAAGTCGACAATCAACCTCTGGATTACAAAATTTGTGAAAGATTGACTG
GTATTCTTAACTATGTTGCTCCTTTTACGCTATGTGGATACGCTGCTTTAATGCCTTTGTATCATGCTAT
TGCTTCCCGTATGGCTTTCATTTTCTCCTCCTTGTATAAATCCTGGTTGCTGTCTCTTTATGAGGAGTTG
TGGCCCGTTGTCAGGCAACGTGGCGTGGTGTGCACTGTGTTTGCTGACGCAACCCCCACTGGTTGGGGCA
TTGCCACCACCTGTCAGCTCCTTTCCGGGACTTTCGCTTTCCCCCTCCCTATTGCCACGGCGGAACTCAT
CGCCGCCTGCCTTGCCCGCTGCTGGACAGGGGCTCGGCTGTTGGGCACTGACAATTCCGTGGTGTTGTCG
GGGAAATCATCGTCCTTTCCTTGGCTGCTCGCCTGTGTTGCCACCTGGATTCTGCGCGGGACGTCCTTCT
GCTACGTCCCTTCGGCCCTCAATCCAGCGGACCTTCCTTCCCGCGGCCTGCTGCCGGCTCTGCGGCCTCT
TCCGCGTCTTCGCCTTCGCCCTCAGACGAGTCGGATCTCCCTTTGGGCCGCCTCCCCGCGTCGACTTTAA
GACCAATGACTTACAAGGCAGCTGTAGATCTTAGCCACTTTTTAAAAGAAAAGGGGGGACTGGAAGGGCT
AATTCACTCCCAACGAAGACAAGATCTGCTTTTTGCTTGTACTGGGTCTCTCTGGTTAGACCAGATCTGA
GCCTGGGAGCTCTCTGGCTAACTAGGGAACCCACTGCTTAAGCCTCAATAAAGCTTGCCTTGAGTGCTTC
AAGTAGTGTGTGCCCGTCTGTTGTGTGACTCTGGTAACTAGAGATCCCTCAGACCCTTTTAGTCAGTGTG
GAAAATCTCTAGCAGTACGTATAGTAGTTCATGTCATCTTATTATTCAGTATTTATAACTTGCAAAGAAA
TGAATATCAGAGAGTGAGAGGAACTTGTTTATTGCAGCTTATAATGGTTACAAATAAAGCAATAGCATCA
CAAATTTCACAAATAAAGCATTTTTTTCACTGCATTCTAGTTGTGGTTTGTCCAAACTCATCAATGTATC
TTATCATGTCTGGCTCTAGCTATCCCGCCCCTAACTCCGCCCATCCCGCCCCTAACTCCGCCCAGTTCCG
CCCATTCTCCGCCCCATGGCTGACTAATTTTTTTTATTTATGCAGAGGCCGAGGCCGCCTCGGCCTCTGA
GCTATTCCAGAAGTAGTGAGGAGGCTTTTTTGGAGGCCTAGGGACGTACCCAATTCGCCCTATAGTGAGT
CGTATTACGCGCGCTCACTGGCCGTCGTTTTACAACGTCGTGACTGGGAAAACCCTGGCGTTACCCAACT
TAATCGCCTTGCAGCACATCCCCCTTTCGCCAGCTGGCGTAATAGCGAAGAGGCCCGCACCGATCGCCCT
TCCCAACAGTTGCGCAGCCTGAATGGCGAATGGG
[124 nt withheld, positions 5915-6038]
C
[91 nt withheld, positions 6040-6130]
A
[49 nt withheld, positions 6132-6180]
CCTTTGACGTTGGAGTCCACGTTCTTT
[37 nt withheld, positions 6208-6244]
ACCCTATCTCGGTCTATTCTTTTGATTTATAAGGGATTTTGCCGATTTCGGCCTATTGGTTAAAAAATGA
GCTGATTTAACAAAAATTTAACGCGAATTTTAACAAAATATTAACGCTTACAATTTAGGTGGCACTTTTC
GGGGAAATGTGCGCGGAACCCCTATTTGTTTATTTTTCTAAATACATTCAAATATGTATCCGCTCATGAG
ACAATAACCCTGATAAATGCTTCAATAATATTGAAAAAGGAAGAGTATGAGTATTCAACATTTCCGTGTC
GCCCTTATTCCCTTTTTTGCGGCATTTTGCCTTCCTGTTTTTGCTCACCCAGAAACGCTGGTGAAAGTAA
AAGATGCTGAAGATCAGTTGGGTGCACGAGTGGGTTACATCGAACTGGATCTCAACAGCGGTAAGATCCT
TGAGAGTTTTCGCCCCGAAGAACGTTTTCCAATGATGAGCACTTTTAAAGTTCTGCTATGTGGCGCGGTA
TTATCCCGTATTGACGCCGGGCAAGAGCAACTCGGTCGCCGCATACACTATTCTCAGAATGACTTGGTTG
AGTACTCACCAGTCACAGAAAAGCATCTTACGGATGGCATGACAGTAAGAGAATTATGCAGTGCTGCCAT
AACCATGAGTGATAACACTGCGGCCAACTTACTTCTGACAACGATCGGAGGACCGAAGGAGCTAACCGCT
TTTTTGCACAACATGGGGGATCATGTAACTCGCCTTGATCGTTGGGAACCGGAGCTGAATGAAGCCATAC
CAAACGACGAGCGTGACACCACGATGCCTGTAGCAATGGCAACAACGTTGCGCAAACTATTAACTGGCGA
ACTACTTACTCTAGCTTCCCGGCAACAATTAATAGACTGGATGGAGGCGGATAAAGTTGCAGGACCACTT
CTGCGCTCGGCCCTTCCGGCTGGCTGGTTTATTGCTGATAAATCTGGAGCCGGTGAGCGTGGGTCTCGCG
GTATCATTGCAGCACTGGGGCCAGATGGTAAGCCCTCCCGTATCGTAGTTATCTACACGACGGGGAGTCA
GGCAACTATGGATGAACGAAATAGACAGATCGCTGAGATAGGTGCCTCACTGATTAAGCATTGGTAACTG
TCAGACCAAGTTTACTCATATATACTTTAGATTGATTTAAAACTTCATTTTTAATTTAAAAGGATCTAGG
TGAAGATCCTTTTTGATAATCTCATGACCAAAATCCCTTAACGTGAGTTTTCGTTCCACTGAGCGTCAGA
CCCCGTAGAAAAGATCAAAGGATCTTCTTGAGATCCTTTTTTTCTGCGCGTAATCTGCTGCTTGCAAACA
AAAAAACCACCGCTACCAGCGGTGGTTTGTTTGCCGGATCAAGAGCTACCAACTCTTTTTCCGAAGGTAA
CTGGCTTCAGCAGAGCGCAGATACCAAATACTGTTCTTCTAGTGTAGCCGTAGTTAGGCCACCACTTCAA
GAACTCTGTAGCACCGCCTACATACCTCGCTCTGCTAATCCTGTTACCAGTGGCTGCTGCCAGTGGCGAT
AAGTCGTGTCTTACCGGGTTGGACTCAAGACGATAGTTACCGGATAAGGCGCAGCGGTCGGGCTGAACGG
GGGGTTCGTGCACACAGCCCAGCTTGGAGCGAACGACCTACACCGAACTGAGATACCTACAGCGTGAGCT
ATGAGAAAGCGCCACGCTTCCCGAAGGGAGAAAGGCGGACAGGTATCCGGTAAGCGGCAGGGTCGGAACA
GGAGAGCGCACGAGGGAGCTTCCAGGGGGAAACGCCTGGTATCTTTATAGTCCTGTCGGGTTTCGCCACC
TCTGACTTGAGCGTCGATTTTTGTGATGCTCGTCAGGGGGGCGGAGCCTATGGAAAAACGCCAGCAACGC
GGCCTTTTTACGGTTCCTGGCCTTTTGCTGGCCTTTTGCTCACATGTTCTTTCCTGCGTTATCCCCTGAT
TCTGTGGATAACCGTATTACCGCCTTTGAGTGAGCTGATACCGCTCGCCGCAGCCGAACGACCGAGCGCA
GCGAGTCAGTGAGCGAGGAAGCGGAAGA
Features (pLannotate 1.2.2; 30 found; start..end, strand, type, name):
      1..93      +  CDS            lacI (fragment): lac repressor; lacI; The lac repressor binds to the lac operator to inhibit transcription in E. coli. This inhibition can be relieved by adding lactose or isopropyl-β-D-thiogalactopyranoside (IPTG).
    106..127     +  protein_bind   CAP binding site: CAP binding activates transcription in the presence of cAMP. E. coli catabolite activator protein
    142..172     +  promoter       lac promoter: promoter for the E. coli lac operon
    180..196     +  protein_bind   lac operator: The lac repressor binds to the lac operator to inhibit transcription in E. coli. This inhibition can be relieved by adding lactose or isopropyl-β-D-thiogalactopyranoside (IPTG). lac repressor encoded by lacI
    241..259     +  promoter       T3 promoter: promoter for bacteriophage T3 RNA polymerase
    287..513     +  promoter       RSV promoter: Rous sarcoma virus enhancer/promoter
    514..694     +  LTR            5' LTR (truncated): truncated 5' long terminal repeat (LTR) from HIV-1
    741..866     +  misc_feature   HIV-1 Ψ: packaging signal of human immunodeficiency virus type 1
    850..1213    +  CDS            HIV-1 gag (fragment): gag protein from human immunodeficiency virus 1; gag
   1359..1592    +  misc_feature   RRE: The Rev response element (RRE) of HIV-1 allows for Rev-dependent mRNA export from the nucleus to the cytoplasm.
   1969..1995    +  CDS            Rev (fragment): human immunodeficiency virus 1 (HIV-1) Rev protein; rev; enhances nuclear export of unspliced and incompletely spliced viral mRNAs
   2023..2424    +  promoter       SFFV promoter: spleen focus-forming virus long terminal repeat (LTR) promoter
   2434..2457    +  misc_feature   MCS (fragment): pBluescript multiple cloning site
   2488..3084    +  CDS            pac: PUAC_STRAD - Protein predicted: Swiss-Prot protein existence level 4. Detoxification of puromycin. From Streptomyces alboniger.
   3151..3192    +  CDS            V5 tag: epitope tag from simian virus 5
   3193..3396    +  CDS            mini-AID: minimal degron from the auxin-responsive IAA17 protein of Arabidopsis thaliana (Kubota et al., 2013) acts as an auxin-inducible degron (AID) in the presence of TIR1
   3454..4167    +  CDS            EGFP: EGFP is a basic (constitutively fluorescent) green fluorescent protein published in 1996, derived from Aequorea victoria. It is reported to be a rapidly-maturing weak dimer with moderate acid sensitivity.
   4245..4362    +  misc_feature   cPPT/CTS: central polypurine tract and central termination sequence of HIV-1
   4406..4425    +  intron         EF-1α intron A (fragment): truncated intron upstream of the start codon of human EF-1α
   4441..5029    +  misc_feature   WPRE: woodchuck hepatitis virus posttranscriptional regulatory element
   5080..5099    +  misc_feature   cPPT/CTS (fragment): central polypurine tract and central termination sequence of HIV-1
   5101..5334    +  LTR            3' LTR (ΔU3): self-inactivating 3' long terminal repeat (LTR) from HIV-1
   5412..5533    +  polyA_signal   SV40 poly(A) signal: SV40 polyadenylation signal
   5573..5708    +  rep_origin     SV40 ori: SV40 origin of replication
   5729..5747    -  promoter       T7 promoter: promoter for bacteriophage T7 RNA polymerase
   5755..5910    +  CDS            lacZα (fragment): LacZα fragment of β-galactosidase; lacZ fragment
   5915..6343    +  rep_origin     f1 ori (sequence partly withheld): f1 bacteriophage origin of replication; arrow indicates direction of (+) strand synthesis
   6396..6500    +  promoter       AmpR promoter: bla
   6501..7361    +  CDS            AmpR: β-lactamase; bla; confers resistance to ampicillin, carbenicillin, and related antibiotics
   7532..8120    +  rep_origin     ori: high-copy-number ColE1/pMB1/pBR322/pUC origin of replication
