[The description below was written by a language model from this plasmid's Addgene catalogue record and pLannotate feature annotations shown in this document.]
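Description:
SFFV-AID-NTERM-GFP is a third-generation-style, self-inactivating HIV-1 lentiviral transfer plasmid of about 8.3 kb that expresses GFP fused at its N terminus to a V5 epitope and an auxin-inducible degron. In bacteria it is maintained through a high-copy ColE1/pUC origin and selected with ampicillin (AmpR/β-lactamase). An f1 origin, an SV40 origin, and remnants of lac/lacZα and T3/T7 promoter sequences from the cloning backbone are also annotated. The viral framework consists of an RSV promoter driving a truncated 5' LTR, the Ψ packaging signal with a gag fragment, the RRE for Rev-dependent export of genomic RNA, a cPPT/CTS, a WPRE to enhance transcript expression, and a ΔU3 3' LTR followed by an SV40 poly(A) signal.

The payload is driven by the spleen focus-forming virus (SFFV) LTR promoter. Downstream of it the feature table shows, in the same orientation and in order, the puromycin N-acetyltransferase gene (pac), a V5 tag, the mini-AID degron derived from Arabidopsis IAA17, and EGFP. No separate promoter is annotated for pac, so puromycin selection of transduced mammalian cells appears to come from the same transcript. The short gap between pac and V5 is unannotated, and the record does not state how the two parts are linked or separated. The mini-AID tag confers auxin-dependent degradation only in cells that also supply the TIR1 F-box protein, which this plasmid does not encode. GFP serves as a fluorescent readout of degron performance. It is flanked by retained BamHI and EcoRI sites, so it can be swapped for a gene of interest to make an N-terminally V5-AID-tagged protein. The plasmid comes from a study that systematically compared conditional degron tags for target validation.
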