Addgene plasmid #185763: SFFV-AID-NTERM-GFP
Purpose: Degron-GFP fusion plasmid with restriction sites BamH1 and EcoR1 around GFP for subcloning
Depositing lab: Alessandra Ianari & William Sellers. Depositing organization: Broad Institute. Publication: Systematic profiling of conditional degron tag technologies for target validation studies. Bondeson DP, Mullin-Bernstein Z, Oliver S, Skipper TA, Atack TC, Bick N, Ching M, Guirguis AA, Kwon J, Langan C, Millson D, Paolella BR, Tran K, Wie SJ, Vazquez F, Tothova Z, Golub TR, Sellers WR, Ianari A. Nat Commun. 2022 Sep 20;13(1):5495. doi: 10.1038/s41467-022-33246-4. PubMed 36127368.
Backbone
  Vector backbone: SFFV-AID-NTERM
  Vector type: Lentiviral
  Selectable markers: Puromycin
Growth in bacteria
  Bacterial resistance: Ampicillin, 100 μg/mL
  Growth temperature: 30°C
  Growth strain: NEB Stable
  Copy number: High Copy
Gene/Insert
  Gene/Insert name: GFP
  Species: Other
  Insert size (bp): 730
  Mutation: none
  Promoter: SFFV
  Tag / fusion protein: V5, AID (N terminal on insert)
  Cloning method: Restriction Enzyme; 5′ cloning site BamH1 (not destroyed); 3′ cloning site EcoR1 (not destroyed)
Terms and licenses: Academic/Nonprofit Terms; Industry Terms: Not Available to Industry
How to cite: SFFV-AID-NTERM-GFP was a gift from Alessandra Ianari & William Sellers (Addgene plasmid # 185763 ; http://n2t.net/addgene:185763 ; RRID:Addgene_185763)
